>Addgene plasmid #147497 | pT7-EGFP-C1-HsNot2_429-540_S | depositor full sequence | sequence record 289944 | Full Sequence
TAGTTATTAATAGTAATCAATTACGGGGTCATTAGTTCATAGCCCATATATGGAGTTCCGCGTTACATAA
CTTACGGTAAATGGCCCGCCTGGCTGACCGCCCAACGACCCCCGCCCATTGACGTCAATAATGACGTATG
TTCCCATAGTAACGCCAATAGGGACTTTCCATTGACGTCAATGGGTGGAGTATTTACGGTAAACTGCCCA
CTTGGCAGTACATCAAGTGTATCATATGCCAAGTACGCCCCCTATTGACGTCAATGACGGTAAATGGCCC
GCCTGGCATTATGCCCAGTACATGACCTTATGGGACTTTCCTACTTGGCAGTACATCTACGTATTAGTCA
TCGCTATTACCATGGTGATGCGGTTTTGGCAGTACATCAATGGGCGTGGATAGCGGTTTGACTCACGGGG
ATTTCCAAGTCTCCACCCCATTGACGTCAATGGGAGTTTGTTTTGGCACCAAAATCAACGGGACTTTCCA
AAATGTCGTAACAACTCCGCCCCATTGACGCAAATGGGCGGTAGGCGTGTACGGTGGGAGGTCTATATAA
GCAGAGCTCTCTGGCTAACTAGAGAACCCACTGCTTACTGGCTTATCGAAATTAATACGACTCACTATAG
GGAGACCCAAGCTCTAGCGCTACCGGTCGCCACCATGGTGAGCAAGGGCGAGGAGCTGTTCACCGGGGTG
GTGCCCATCCTGGTCGAGCTGGACGGCGACGTAAACGGCCACAAGTTCAGCGTGTCCGGCGAGGGCGAGG
GCGATGCCACCTACGGCAAGCTGACCCTGAAGTTCATCTGCACCACCGGCAAGCTGCCCGTGCCCTGGCC
CACCCTCGTGACCACCCTGACCTACGGCGTGCAGTGCTTCAGCCGCTACCCCGACCACATGAAGCAGCAC
GACTTCTTCAAGTCCGCCATGCCCGAAGGCTACGTCCAGGAGCGCACCATCTTCTTCAAGGACGACGGCA
ACTACAAGACCCGCGCCGAGGTGAAGTTCGAGGGCGACACCCTGGTGAACCGCATCGAGCTGAAGGGCAT
CGACTTCAAGGAGGACGGCAACATCCTGGGGCACAAGCTGGAGTACAACTACAACAGCCACAACGTCTAT
ATCATGGCCGACAAGCAGAAGAACGGCATCAAGGTGAACTTCAAGATCCGCCACAACATCGAGGACGGCA
GCGTGCAGCTCGCCGACCACTACCAGCAGAACACCCCCATCGGCGACGGCCCCGTGCTGCTGCCCGACAA
CCACTACCTGAGCACCCAGTCCGCCCTGAGCAAAGACCCCAACGAGAAGCGCGATCACATGGTCCTGCTG
GAGTTCGTGACCGCCGCCGGGATCACTCTCGGCATGGACGAGCTGTACAAGTCCGGACTCAGATCTCGAG
CTCAAGCTTCGGATAAGCTGGCTGCAATAAAACTTGGCCGATATGGTGAAGACCTTCTCTTCTATCTCTA
TTACATGAATGGAGGAGACGTATTACAACTTTTAGCTGCAGTGGAGCTTTTTAACCGTGATTGGAGATAC
CACAAAGAAGAACGAGTATGGATTACCAGGGCACCAGGCATGGAGCCAACAATGAAAACCAATACCTATG
AGAGGGGAACATATTACTTCTTTGACTGTCTTAACTGGAGGAAAGTAGCTAAGGAGTTCCATCTGGAATA
TGACAAATTAGAAGAACGGCCTCACCTGCCATCCACCTTCAACTACAACCCTGCTCAGCAAGCCTTCTAA
CCGCGGGCCCGGGATCCACCGGATCTAGATAACTGATCATAATCAGCCATACCACATTTGTAGAGGTTTT
ACTTGCTTTAAAAAACCTCCCACACCTCCCCCTGAACCTGAAACATAAAATGAATGCAATTGTTGTTGTT
AACTTGTTTATTGCAGCTTATAATGGTTACAAATAAAGCAATAGCATCACAAATTTCACAAATAAAGCAT
TTTTTTCACTGCATTCTAGTTGTGGTTTGTCCAAACTCATCAATGTATCTTAACGCGTAAATTGTAAGCG
TTAATATTTTGTTAAAATTCGCGTTAAATTTTTGTTAAATCAGCTCATTTTTTAACCAATAGGCCGAAAT
CGGCAAAATCCCTTATAAATCAAAAGAATAGACCGAGATAGGGT
[37 nt withheld, positions 2145-2181]
AAAGAACGTGGACTCCAACGTCAAAGG
[49 nt withheld, positions 2209-2257]
T
[91 nt withheld, positions 2259-2349]
G
[124 nt withheld, positions 2351-2474]
CAGGTGGCACTTTTCGGGGAAATGTGCGCGGAACCCCTATTTGTTTATTTTTCTAAATACATTCAAATAT
GTATCCGCTCATGAGACAATAACCCTGATAAATGCTTCAATAATATTGAAAAAGGAAGAGTCCTGAGGCG
GAAAGAACCAGCTGTGGAATGTGTGTCAGTTAGGGTGTGGAAAGTCCCCAGGCTCCCCAGCAGGCAGAAG
TATGCAAAGCATGCATCTCAATTAGTCAGCAACCAGGTGTGGAAAGTCCCCAGGCTCCCCAGCAGGCAGA
AGTATGCAAAGCATGCATCTCAATTAGTCAGCAACCATAGTCCCGCCCCTAACTCCGCCCATCCCGCCCC
TAACTCCGCCCAGTTCCGCCCATTCTCCGCCCCATGGCTGACTAATTTTTTTTATTTATGCAGAGGCCGA
GGCCGCCTCGGCCTCTGAGCTATTCCAGAAGTAGTGAGGAGGCTTTTTTGGAGGCCTAGGCTTTTGCAAA
GATCGATCAAGAGACAGGATGAGGATCGTTTCGCATGATTGAACAAGATGGATTGCACGCAGGTTCTCCG
GCCGCTTGGGTGGAGAGGCTATTCGGCTATGACTGGGCACAACAGACAATCGGCTGCTCTGATGCCGCCG
TGTTCCGGCTGTCAGCGCAGGGGCGCCCGGTTCTTTTTGTCAAGACCGACCTGTCCGGTGCCCTGAATGA
ACTGCAAGACGAGGCAGCGCGGCTATCGTGGCTGGCCACGACGGGCGTTCCTTGCGCAGCTGTGCTCGAC
GTTGTCACTGAAGCGGGAAGGGACTGGCTGCTATTGGGCGAAGTGCCGGGGCAGGATCTCCTGTCATCTC
ACCTTGCTCCTGCCGAGAAAGTATCCATCATGGCTGATGCAATGCGGCGGCTGCATACGCTTGATCCGGC
TACCTGCCCATTCGACCACCAAGCGAAACATCGCATCGAGCGAGCACGTACTCGGATGGAAGCCGGTCTT
GTCGATCAGGATGATCTGGACGAAGAGCATCAGGGGCTCGCGCCAGCCGAACTGTTCGCCAGGCTCAAGG
CGAGCATGCCCGACGGCGAGGATCTCGTCGTGACCCATGGCGATGCCTGCTTGCCGAATATCATGGTGGA
AAATGGCCGCTTTTCTGGATTCATCGACTGTGGCCGGCTGGGTGTGGCGGACCGCTATCAGGACATAGCG
TTGGCTACCCGTGATATTGCTGAAGAGCTTGGCGGCGAATGGGCTGACCGCTTCCTCGTGCTTTACGGTA
TCGCCGCTCCCGATTCGCAGCGCATCGCCTTCTATCGCCTTCTTGACGAGTTCTTCTGAGCGGGACTCTG
GGGTTCGAAATGACCGACCAAGCGACGCCCAACCTGCCATCACGAGATTTCGATTCCACCGCCGCCTTCT
ATGAAAGGTTGGGCTTCGGAATCGTTTTCCGGGACGCCGGCTGGATGATCCTCCAGCGCGGGGATCTCAT
GCTGGAGTTCTTCGCCCACCCTAGGGGGAGGCTAACTGAAACACGGAAGGAGACAATACCGGAAGGAACC
CGCGCTATGACGGCAATAAAAAGACAGAATAAAACGCACGGTGTTGGGTCGTTTGTTCATAAACGCGGGG
TTCGGTCCCAGGGCTGGCACTCTGTCGATACCCCACCGAGACCCCATTGGGGCCAATACGCCCGCGTTTC
TTCCTTTTCCCCACCCCACCCCCCAAGTTCGGGTGAAGGCCCAGGGCTCGCAGCCAACGTCGGGGCGGCA
GGCCCTGCCATAGCCTCAGGTTACTCATATATACTTTAGATTGATTTAAAACTTCATTTTTAATTTAAAA
GGATCTAGGTGAAGATCCTTTTTGATAATCTCATGACCAAAATCCCTTAACGTGAGTTTTCGTTCCACTG
AGCGTCAGACCCCGTAGAAAAGATCAAAGGATCTTCTTGAGATCCTTTTTTTCTGCGCGTAATCTGCTGC
TTGCAAACAAAAAAACCACCGCTACCAGCGGTGGTTTGTTTGCCGGATCAAGAGCTACCAACTCTTTTTC
CGAAGGTAACTGGCTTCAGCAGAGCGCAGATACCAAATACTGTCCTTCTAGTGTAGCCGTAGTTAGGCCA
CCACTTCAAGAACTCTGTAGCACCGCCTACATACCTCGCTCTGCTAATCCTGTTACCAGTGGCTGCTGCC
AGTGGCGATAAGTCGTGTCTTACCGGGTTGGACTCAAGACGATAGTTACCGGATAAGGCGCAGCGGTCGG
GCTGAACGGGGGGTTCGTGCACACAGCCCAGCTTGGAGCGAACGACCTACACCGAACTGAGATACCTACA
GCGTGAGCTATGAGAAAGCGCCACGCTTCCCGAAGGGAGAAAGGCGGACAGGTATCCGGTAAGCGGCAGG
GTCGGAACAGGAGAGCGCACGAGGGAGCTTCCAGGGGGAAACGCCTGGTATCTTTATAGTCCTGTCGGGT
TTCGCCACCTCTGACTTGAGCGTCGATTTTTGTGATGCTCGTCAGGGGGGCGGAGCCTATGGAAAAACGC
CAGCAACGCGGCCTTTTTACGGTTCCTGGCCTTTTGCTGGCCTTTTGCTCACATGTTCTTTCCTGCGTTA
TCCCCTGATTCTGTGGATAACCGTATTACCGCCATGCAT
Features (pLannotate 1.2.2; 18 found; start..end, strand, type, name):
     61..364     +  enhancer       CMV enhancer: human cytomegalovirus immediate early enhancer
    365..568     +  promoter       CMV promoter: human cytomegalovirus (CMV) immediate early promoter
    564..597     +  LTR            5' LTR (truncated) (fragment): truncated 5' long terminal repeat (LTR) from HIV-1
    613..631     +  promoter       T7 promoter: promoter for bacteriophage T7 RNA polymerase
    665..1381    +  CDS            EGFP: EGFP is a basic (constitutively fluorescent) green fluorescent protein published in 1996, derived from Aequorea victoria. It is reported to be a rapidly-maturing weak dimer with moderate acid sensitivity.
   1382..1411    +  misc_feature   MCS (fragment): multiple cloning site
   1412..1747    +  CDS            CNOT2 (fragment): CNOT2_HUMAN - Also known as CDC36, NOT2. Experimental evidence at protein level: Swiss-Prot protein existence level 1. Component of the CCR4-NOT complex which is one of the major cellular mRNA deadenylases and is linked to various cellular processes including bulk mRNA degradation, miRNA-mediated repression, translational repression during translational initiation and general transcription regulation. Additional complex functions may be a consequence of its influence on mRNA expression. Required for the CCR4- NOT complex structural integrity. Can repress transcription and may link the CCR4-NOT
   1750..1772    +  misc_feature   MCS (fragment): multiple cloning site
   1784..1868    +  CDS            large T antigen (fragment): large T antigen from SV40 (simian virus 40)
   1891..2012    +  polyA_signal   SV40 poly(A) signal: SV40 polyadenylation signal
   2046..2474    -  rep_origin     f1 ori (sequence partly withheld): f1 bacteriophage origin of replication; arrow indicates direction of (+) strand synthesis
   2501..2605    +  promoter       AmpR promoter: bla
   2607..2964    +  promoter       SV40 promoter: SV40 enhancer and early promoter
   2999..3793    +  CDS            NeoR/KanR: aminoglycoside phosphotransferase from Tn5; aph(3')-II (or nptII); confers resistance to neomycin, kanamycin, and G418 (Geneticin®)
   3814..3966    +  CDS            ble (fragment): BLE_KLEPN - Experimental evidence at protein level: Swiss-Prot protein existence level 1. Binding protein with a strong affinity to the bleomycin family of antibiotics. Binds to CL990; an antimitotic-antibiotic compound. From Klebsiella pneumoniae.
   4025..4072    +  polyA_signal   HSV TK poly(A) signal: herpes simplex virus thymidine kinase polyadenylation signal (Cole and Stacy, 1985)
   4163..4179    -  polyA_signal   bGH poly(A) signal (fragment): bovine growth hormone polyadenylation signal
   4401..4989    +  rep_origin     ori: high-copy-number ColE1/pMB1/pBR322/pUC origin of replication
