[The description below was written by a language model from this plasmid's Addgene catalogue record and pLannotate feature annotations shown in this document.]
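Description:
pT7-EGFP-C1-HsNot2_429-540_S is a 5.1 kb mammalian expression plasmid encoding a C-terminal fragment of human CNOT2 (NOT2), residues 429–540, fused to the C-terminus of EGFP. The catalogue lists the backbone as unknown, but the name and the feature layout match an EGFP-C1-type vector into which a T7 promoter has been inserted. The CMV immediate-early enhancer and promoter are followed by the T7 promoter, then the EGFP coding sequence. A short stretch of multiple cloning site serves as a linker to the CNOT2 fragment, and the SV40 polyadenylation signal terminates the transcript. CMV drives expression of the fusion in transfected mammalian cells, while the T7 promoter would in principle allow transcription by T7 RNA polymerase, for example in vitro.

The plasmid is propagated in E. coli at high copy from a pUC/ColE1-type origin. It also carries an f1 origin for single-stranded DNA production. Selection relies on a single Tn5 NeoR/KanR gene placed behind tandem bacterial (bla) and SV40 early promoters and ended by the HSV TK poly(A) signal. This arrangement gives kanamycin resistance in bacteria and G418 resistance in mammalian cells. Several short annotated fragments (HIV-1 LTR, SV40 large T antigen, ble, bGH poly(A)) are probably partial sequence matches within the backbone rather than functional elements.

CNOT2 is a subunit of the CCR4-NOT deadenylase complex and is needed for the complex's structural integrity. The plasmid comes from a study of the structure and assembly of the human NOT module. A GFP-tagged fragment like this is suited to expression in human cells for interaction or localization experiments, although the record states only mammalian expression as its purpose. The depositor sequence may be theoretical rather than fully verified.
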