Addgene plasmid #147497: pT7-EGFP-C1-HsNot2_429-540_S
Purpose: Mammalian Expression of HsNot2_429-540
Depositing lab: Elisa Izaurralde. Depositing organization: Max Planck Institute for Developmental Biology. Publication: Structure and assembly of the NOT module of the human CCR4-NOT complex. Boland A, Chen Y, Raisch T, Jonas S, Kuzuoglu-Ozturk D, Wohlbold L, Weichenrieder O, Izaurralde E. Nat Struct Mol Biol. 2013 Nov;20(11):1289-97. doi: 10.1038/nsmb.2681. Epub 2013 Oct 13. PubMed 24121232.
Backbone
  Vector backbone: Unknown
  Vector type: Mammalian Expression
Growth in bacteria
  Bacterial resistance: Kanamycin, 50 μg/mL
  Growth temperature: 37°C
  Growth strain: DH5alpha
  Copy number: High Copy
Gene/Insert
  Gene/Insert name: HsNot2_429-540 (alt name: CNOT2)
  Species: H. sapiens (human)
  Entrez Gene: CNOT2 (a.k.a. CDC36, HSPC131, IDNADFS, NOT2, NOT2H)
  Cloning method: Unknown
Terms and licenses: Academic/Nonprofit Terms; Industry Terms: Not Available to Industry
Depositor comments: ORF extracted from NCBI: NM_014515.5. Plasmids from this collection were made available to the research community and donated after the lab closed. Please note that the sequence provided by the depositing laboratory may be theoretical/predicted or based on Sanger sequencing results. There may be discrepancies between sequencing results obtained by Addgene and the depositor sequence. If an Addgene verified sequence is not available, please contact before placing your order to request that our lab fully sequence the plasmid.
How to cite: pT7-EGFP-C1-HsNot2_429-540_S was a gift from Elisa Izaurralde (Addgene plasmid # 147497 ; http://n2t.net/addgene:147497 ; RRID:Addgene_147497)
